Addgene plasmid #44030: Syntaxin-4 M2 (Y115A, Y148A, Y251A)
Depositing lab: Thomas Weimbs. Depositing organization: University of California, Santa Barbara. Publication: Basolateral sorting of syntaxin 4 is dependent on its N-terminal domain and the AP1B clathrin adaptor, and required for the epithelial cell polarity. Reales E, Sharma N, Low SH, Folsch H, Weimbs T. PLoS One. 2011;6(6):e21181. doi: 10.1371/journal.pone.0021181. Epub 2011 Jun 15. PubMed 21698262.
Backbone
  Vector backbone: pcDNA4/TO
  Backbone manufacturer: Invitrogen
  Backbone size w/o insert (bp): 5100
  Vector type: Mammalian Expression
  Selectable markers: Zeocin
Growth in bacteria
  Bacterial resistance: Ampicillin, 100 μg/mL
  Growth temperature: 37°C
  Growth strain: DH5alpha
  Copy number: Unknown
Gene/Insert
  Gene/Insert name: Syntaxin-4 (alt names: Stx4; Syn4)
  Species: H. sapiens (human)
  Mutation: Y115A Y148A Y251A
  Tag / fusion protein: 2xMyc (C terminal on backbone); His (C terminal on backbone)
Terms and licenses: Academic/Nonprofit Terms; Industry Terms: Not Available to Industry
Depositor comments: double myc tag followed by hexa-histidine tag
How to cite: Syntaxin-4 M2 (Y115A, Y148A, Y251A) was a gift from Thomas Weimbs (Addgene plasmid # 44030 ; http://n2t.net/addgene:44030 ; RRID:Addgene_44030)
