[The description below was written by a language model from this plasmid's Addgene catalogue record.]
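Description:
Syntaxin-4 M2 (Y115A, Y148A, Y251A) is a mammalian expression plasmid built on the Invitrogen pcDNA4/TO backbone (about 5.1 kb without insert). It is propagated in E. coli under ampicillin selection, and it carries a Zeocin marker for selecting stably transfected mammalian cells. The record includes no feature table and does not list the promoter. As a general property of the backbone, pcDNA4/TO drives expression from a CMV promoter containing tetracycline operator sites. Transcription is therefore constitutive in ordinary cells, but it becomes tetracycline- or doxycycline-inducible in lines that express the Tet repressor.

The insert encodes human syntaxin-4 (Stx4, Syn4), a plasma membrane t-SNARE, with three tyrosine residues replaced by alanine at positions 115, 148 and 251. The protein is fused at its C terminus to a double Myc epitope followed by a hexahistidine tag. These tags allow detection by immunofluorescence or immunoblotting and, in principle, metal-affinity purification. Because syntaxins are anchored by a C-terminal transmembrane segment, tags in this position would be expected to lie on the extracellular or lumenal side of the membrane.

The associated publication concerns the basolateral sorting of syntaxin-4 in polarized epithelial cells, its dependence on the N-terminal domain and the AP1B clathrin adaptor, and its role in epithelial polarity. In that context, the triple tyrosine mutant most plausibly tests whether tyrosine-based motifs contribute to basolateral targeting, although the record does not state the rationale or the outcome. The "M2" designation suggests it belongs to a series of mutants compared against wild-type syntaxin-4.
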