>Addgene plasmid #44030 | Syntaxin-4 M2 (Y115A, Y148A, Y251A) | addgene partial sequence | sequence record 66267 | BGH-rev 5'-TAGAAGGCACAGTCGAGG-3'
ATGGTGATGGTGATGATGACCGGTATGCATATTCAGATCCTCTTCTGAGATGAGTTTTTGTTCGAAGGGC
CCCAGATCCTCTTCTGAGATGAGTTTTTGTTCTCGAGATCCAACCACTGTGACGCCAATGATGACTGCTA
GGAGGACGACGGTGATGGACACACAGATGGCAATCAAGACTTTCTTCTTCCTCGCCTTCTTCTGGTTCTC
CAGGGCCGTCTTGACGTGCTCCTGCCCACGTTCCACGGCGTCCGCTGAGCTCAGGATGTTCTTCTCAATC
CGATTGATCATCTCCCCCTGCATCTCCACTTCGGTAGCCAGAAAAGTGAATATGTCGTGCAGCTCACGAA
TACTGCGTTCAAGCTGCTGGATCTCACTGTGCCGGGCCGAGATCTCATTTAAGGCCTGTCGAGTCACCTG
CGTGTCCTTCAGGATATTGGACACAAACACCTCGCTTTGCCCACTGTCCAGCATCTGCTCCAACTCCTCA
TCAGACACCATCCCAGCATTGGTGATCTTCAGCTGCCTCCGAATCCGCTCCACGTTCTTCTCCCGGGCTT
CGGACTGCATTGAATTGCACTTGTTGATGAGCTCCACGAATTGCTGGGACAGGACCCCATGCTGGGTTTT
TCTCATTCTTGTGTTGACGGAGTTAGCGTTCTCATCAGCTTCCTCCTTCTGGGGCTCTATGGCCTTCAGC
TGCAGGCGGATCTCCCTCCCCAGCTGTTTGATCTCATCGCGCAGGTTCTGCAGCTCCTGCTTCATGCTCT
CCTCGGGAAGGGGCGTGGCCAGGATGGTGACCTGCTGTTTCTCCAACTCCTGGACTTTATTCCCCAGTTT
GACAATAGTCTGCCGAATTGTCCGGACCTTGTGGAAGAACTCCTCGTCCGGGCTCCCCAGCCGTGCCGTG
CCCGGGTGCACCACCAGCGCGACCCGCTCCTTGTCCTCTTCGTCCGA
